>Addgene plasmid #195468 | pMN-334 | addgene full sequence | sequence record 386007 | Addgene NGS Result
TCTCGCGCAACCTATTTTCCCCTCGAACACTTTTTAAGCCGTAGATAAACAGGCTGGGACACTTCACATG
AGCGAAAAATACATCGTCACCTGGGACATGTTGCAGATCCATGCACGTAAACTCGCAAGCCGACTGATGC
CTTCTGAACAATGGAAAGGCATTATTGCCGTAAGCCGTGGCGGTCTGTACCGGGTGCGTTACTGGCGCGT
GAACTGGGTATTCGTCATGTCGATACCGTTTGTATTTCCAGCTACGATCACGACAACCAGCGCGAGCTTA
AAGTGCTGAAACGCGCAGAAGGCGATGGCGAAGGCTTCATCGTTATTGATGACCTGGTGGATACCGGTGG
TACTGCGGTTGCGATTCGTGAAATGTATCCAAAAGCGCACTTTGTCACCATCTTCGCAAAACCGGCTGGT
CGTCCGCTGGTTGATGACTATGTTGTTGATATCCCGCAAGATACCTGGATTGAACAGCCGTGGGATATGG
GCGTCGTATTCGTCCCGCCAATCTCCGGTCGCTAATCTTTTCAACGCCTGGCACTGCCGGGCGTTGTTCT
TTTTAACTTCAGGCGGGTTACAATAGTTTCCAGTAAGTATTCTGGAGGCTGCATCCATGACACAGGCAAA
CCTGAGCGAAACCCTGTTCAAACCCCGCTTTAAACATCCTGAAACCTCGACGCTAGTCCGCCGCTTTAAT
CACGGCGCACAACCGCCTGTGCAGTCGGCCCTTGATGGTAAAACCATCCCTCACTGGTATCGCATGATTA
ACCGTCTGATGTGGATCTGGCGCGGCATTGACCCACGCGAAATCCTCGACGTCCAGGCACGTATTGTGAT
GAGCGATGCCGAACGTACCGACGATGATTTATACGATACGGTGATTGGCTACCGTGGCGGCAACTGGATT
TATGAGTGGGCCCCGGATCTTTGTGAAGGAACCTTACTTCTGTGGTGTGACATAATTGGACAAACTACCT
ACAGAGATTTAAAGCTCTAAGGTAAATATAAAATTTTTAAGTGTATAATGTGTTAAACTACTGATTCTAA
TTGTTTGTGTATTTTAGATTCCAACCTATGGAACTGATGAATGGGAGCAGTGGTGGAATGCCTTTAATGA
GGAAAACCTGTTTTGCTCAGAAGAAATGCCATCTAGTGATGATGAGGCTACTGCTGACTCTCAACATTCT
ACTCCTCCAAAAAAGAAGAGAAAGGTAGAAGACCCCAAGGACTTTCCTTCAGAATTGCTAAGTTTTTTGA
GTCATGCTGTGTTTAGTAATAGAACTCTTGCTTGCTTTGCTATTTACACCACAAAGGAAAAAGCTGCACT
GCTATACAAGAAAATTATGGAAAAATATTCTGTAACCTTTATAAGTAGGCATAACAGTTATAATCATAAC
ATACTGTTTTTTCTTACTCCACACAGGCATAGAGTGTCTGCTATTAATAACTATGCTCAAAAATTGTGTA
CCTTTAGCTTTTTAATTTGTAAAGGGGTTAATAAGGAATATTTGATGTATAGTGCCTTGACTAGAGATCA
TAATCAGCCATACCACATTTGTAGAGGTTTTACTTGCTTTAAAAAACCTCCCACACCTCCCCCTGAACCT
GAAACATAAAATGAATGCAATTGTTGTTGTTAACTTGTTTATTGCAGCTTATAATGGTTACAAATAAAGC
AATAGCATCACAAATTTCACAAATAAAGCATTTTTTTCACTGCATTCTAGTTGTGGTTTGTCCAAACTCA
TCAATGTATCTTATCATGTCTGGATCAACTGGATAACTCAAGCTAACCAAAATCATCCCAAACTTCCCAC
CCCATACCCTATTACCACTGCCAATTACCTGTGGTTTCATTTACTCTAAACCTGTGATTCCTCTGAATTA
TTTTCATTTTAAAGAAATTGTATTTGTTAAATATGTACTACAAACTTAGTAGTTGGAAGGGCTAATTCAC
TCCCAAAGAAGACAAGATATCCTTGATCTGTGGATCTACCACACACAAGGCTACTTCCCTGATTAGCAGA
ACTACACACCAGGGCCAGGGGTCAGATATCCACTGACCTTTGGATGGTGCTACAAGCTAGTACCAGTTGA
GCCAGATAAGGTAGAAGAGGCCAATAAAGGAGAGAACACCAGCTTGTTACACCCTGTGAGCCTGCATGGG
ATGGATGACCCGGAGAGAGAAGTGTTAGAGTGGAGGTTTGACAGCCGCCTAGCATTTCATCACGTGGCCC
GAGAGCTGCATCCGGAGTACTTCAAGAACTGCTGATATCGAGCTTGCTACAAGGGACTTTCCGCTGGGGA
CTTTCCAGGGAGGCGTGGCCTGGGCGGGACTGGGGAGTGGCGAGCCCTCAGATCCTGCATATAAGCAGCT
GCTTTTTGCCTGTACTGGGTCTCTCTGGTTAGACCAGATCTGAGCCTGGGAGCTCTCTGGCTAACTAGGG
AACCCACTGCTTAAGCCTCAATAAAGCTTGCCTTGAGTGCTTCAAGTAGTGTGTGCCCGTCTGTTGTGTG
ACTCTGGTAACTAGAGATCCCTCAGACCCTTTTAGTCAGTGTGGAAAATCTCTAGCAGTGGCGCCCGAAC
AGGGACTTGAAAGCGAAAGGGAAACCAGAGGAGCTCTCTCGACGCAGGACTCGGCTTGCTGAAGCGCGCA
CGGCAAGAGGCGAGGGGCGGCGACTGGTGAGTACGCCAAAAATTTTGACTAGCGGAGGCTAGAAGGAGAG
AGATGGGTGCGAGAGCGTCAGTATTAAGCGGGGGAGAATTAGATCGCGATGGGAAAAAATTCGGTTAAGG
CCAGGGGGAAAGAAAAAATATAAATTAAAACATATAGTATGGGCAAGCAGGGAGCTAGAACGATTCGCAG
TTAATCCTGGCCTGTTAGAAACATCAGAAGGCTGTAGACAAATACTGGGACAGCTACAACCATCCCTTCA
GACAGGATCAGAAGAACTTAGATCATTATATAATACAGTAGCAACCCTCTATTGTGTGCATCAAAGGATA
GAGATAAAAGACACCAAGGAAGCTTTAGACAAGATAGAGGAAGAGCAAAACAAAAGTAAGACCACCGCAC
AGCAAGCGGCCGGCCGCTGATCTTCAGACCTGGAGGAGGAGATATGAGGGACAATTGGAGAAGTGAATTA
TATAAATATAAAGTAGTAAAAATTGAACCATTAGGAGTAGCACCCACCAAGGCAAAGAGAAGAGTGGTGC
AGAGAGAAAAAAGAGCAGTGGGAATAGGAGCTTTGTTCCTTGGGTTCTTGGGAGCAGCAGGAAGCACTAT
GGGCGCAGCGTCAATGACGCTGACGGTACAGGCCAGACAATTATTGTCTGGTATAGTGCAGCAGCAGAAC
AATTTGCTGAGGGCTATTGAGGCGCAACAGCATCTGTTGCAACTCACAGTCTGGGGCATCAAGCAGCTCC
AGGCAAGAATCCTGGCTGTGGAAAGATACCTAAAGGATCAACAGCTCCTGGGGATTTGGGGTTGCTCTGG
AAAACTCATTTGCACCACTGCTGTGCCTTGGAATGCTAGTTGGAGTAATAAATCTCTGGAACAGATTTGG
AATCACACGACCTGGATGGAGTGGGACAGAGAAATTAACAATTACACAAGCTTAATACACTCCTTAATTG
AAGAATCGCAAAACCAGCAAGAAAAGAATGAACAAGAATTATTGGAATTAGATAAATGGGCAAGTTTGTG
GAATTGGTTTAACATAACAAATTGGCTGTGGTATATAAAATTATTCATAATGATAGTAGGAGGCTTGGTA
GGTTTAAGAATAGTTTTTGCTGTACTTTCTATAGTGAATAGAGTTAGGCAGGGATATTCACCATTATCGT
TTCAGACCCACCTCCCAACCCCGAGGGGACCCGACAGGCCCGAAGGAATAGAAGAAGAAGGTGGAGAGAG
AGACAGAGACAGATCCATTCGATTAGTGAACGGATCTCGACGGTATCGCCAAATGGCAGTATTCATCCAC
AATTTTAAAAGAAAAGGGGGGATTGGGGGGTACAGTGCAGGGGAAAGAATAGTAGACATAATAGCAACAG
ACATACAAACTAAAGAATTACAAAAACAAATTACAAAAATTCAAAATTTTCGGGTTTATTACAGGGACAG
CAGAGATCCAGTTTGGATCGATAAGCTTGATATCGAATTCCTGCAGCCTTACTTGTACAGCTCGTCCATG
CCGCCGGTGGAGTGGCGGCCCTCGGCGCGTTCGTACTGTTCCACGATGGTGTAGTCCTCGTTGTGGGAGG
TGATGTCCAACTTGATGTTGACGTTGTAGGCGCCGGGCAGCTGCACGGGCTTCTTGGCCTTGTAGGTGGT
CTTGACCTCAGCGTCGTAGTGGCCGCCGTCCTTCAGCTTCAGCCTCTGCTTGATCTCGCCCTTCAGGGCG
CCGTCCTCGGGGTACATCCGCTCGGAGGAGGCCTGCCAGCCCATGGTCTTCTTCTGCATTACGGGGCCGT
CGGAGGGGAAGTTGGTGCCGCGCAGCTTCACCTTGTAGATGAACTCGCCGTCCTGCAGGGAGGAGTCCTG
GGTCACGGTCACCACGCCGCCGTCCTCGAAGTTCATCACGCGCTCCCACTTGAAGCCCTCGGGGAAGGAC
AGCTTCAAGTAGTCGGGGATGTCGGCGGGGTGCTTCACGTAGGCCTTGGAGCCGTACATGAACTGAGGGG
ACAGGATGTCCCAGGCGAAGGGCAGGGGGCCACCCTTGGTCACCTTCAGCTTGGCGGTCTGGGTGCCCTC
GTAGGGGCGGCCCTCGCCCTCGCCCTCGATCTCGAACTCGTGGCCGTTCACGGAGCCCTCCATGTGCACC
TTGAAGCGCATGAACTCCTTGATGATGGCCATGTTATCCTCCTCGCCCTTGCTCACCATGGTGGCGATCC
GGTAGCGCTAGCGATGAGCTCTGGTAGTAGACTAGTGGCCCCCATTATATACCCTCTAGAGGATCCTATC
CACTCCGTGTAAGGGAGAGTGAGCCTCTTACGAATGCGCGACATCGGCTACGCCGTTCCGAGGCGACTGA
TACGCGCGACATCGGCTACGCCGTACGAAGGCAGTCCGATTGCGCGACATCGGCTACGCCGACCTTTACT
GAGACGGGAGCGCGACATCGGCTACGCCGAAGGCGTTGCGAATCCTCATGCGATTGTTACGAAACCCGGC
GCGACATCGGCTACGCCGTATTGGAAGCACGGCTCTGCGCGACATCGGCTACGCCGACCTCGGGAGAACT
GATTGCGCGACATCGGCTACGCCGAAGAGGTTGACGCTATCCGCGCGACATCGGCTACGCCGAGCCCTGT
AGGTAGACTAGATACAGTGTTACTCAATCGTCCGATAAAATAAAAGATTTTATTTAGTCTCCAGAAAAAG
GGGGGAATGAAAGACCCCACCTGTAGGTTTGGCAAGCTAGCTGCAGTAACGCCATTTTGCAAGGCATGGA
AAAATACCAAACCAAGAATAGAGAAGTTCAGATCAAGGGCGGGTACATGAAAATAGCTAACGTTGGGCCA
AACAGGATATCTGCGGTGAGCAGTTTCGGCCCCGGCCCGGGGCCAAGAACAGATGGTCACCGCAGTTTCG
GCCCCGGCCCGAGGCCAAGAACAGATGGTCCCCAGATATGGCCCAACCCTCAGCAGTTTCTTAAGACCCA
TCAGATGTTTCCAGGCTCCCCCAAGGACCTGAAATGACCCTGCGCCTTATTTGAATTAACCAATCAGCCT
GCTTCTCGCTTCTGTTCGCGCGCTTCTGCTTCCCGAGCTCTATAAAAGAGCTCACAACCCCTCACTCGGC
GCGCCAGTCCTCCGACAGACTGAGTCGCCCGGGGGGGATCTGGAGCTCTCGAGAATTCTCACGCGTGCCG
CCACCATGTCTAGACCCGGAGAGCGCCCATTCCAGTGTCGGATTTGCATGCGGAACTTTTCGAGAAGACA
CGGCCTGGACAGACATACCCGTACTCATACAGGTGAAAAACCCTTTCAGTGTCGGATCTGTATGCGAAAT
TTCTCCGACCACAGCAGCCTGAAGAGACATCTACGTACCCACACCGGCAGCCAGAAGCCATTTCAGTGTC
GGATCTGTATGCGGAACTTCTCCGTGAGACACAACCTGACCAGACATCTACGTACGCACACCGGAGAGAA
GCCATTCCAATGCCGAATATGCATGCGCAACTTCAGTGACCACAGCAACCTGAGCAGACACCTAAAAACC
CACACCGGTTCCCAGAAGCCATTTCAGTGTCGGATCTGTATGCGGAACTTCTCCCAGCGCAGCAGCCTGG
TGAGACATCTACGTACGCACACCGGAGAGAAGCCATTCCAATGCCGAATATGCATGCGCAACTTCAGTGA
GAGCGGCCACCTGAAGAGACACCTGCGTACGCACCTGAGGGGATCCACCTGCAGGGACTACAAAGACCAT
GACGGTGATTATAAAGATCATGACATCGATTACAAGGATGACGATGACAAGATGGCCCCCAAGAAAAAGA
GGAAGGTGGGCATTCACGGGGTGCCGGGTGGACTCGAGGGAGGCGGTGGAAGCGGCGGTACCGAGGACGT
GGTGTGCTGCCACTCAATCTACGGCAAGAAGAAGGGTGATATCGACACCTACCGATACATAGGCTCTTCC
GGGACAGGCTGCGTGGTCATAGTGGGCAGGATCGTCTTGTCCGGATCCGGCACTAGTGCGCCCATCACGG
CGTACGCCCAGCAGACGAGAGGCCTCCTAGGGTGTATAATCACCAGCCTGACTGGCCGGGACAAAAACCA
AGTGGAGGGTGAGGTCCAGATCGTGTCAACTGCTACCCAAACCTTCCTGGCAACGTGCATCAATGGGGTA
TGCTGGGCAGTCTACCACGGGGCCGGAACGAGGACCATCGCATCACCCAAGGGTCCTGTCATCCAGATGT
ATACCAATGTGGACCAAGACCTTGTGGGCTGGCCCGCTCCTCAAGGTTCCCGCTCATTGACACCCTGTAC
CTGCGGCTCCTCGGACCTTTACCTGGTCACGAGGCACGCCGATGTCATTCCCGTGCGCCGGCGAGGTGAT
AGCAGGGGTAGCCTGCTTTCGCCCCGGCCCATTTCCTACTTGAAAGGCTCCTCGGGGGGTCCGCTGTTGT
GCCCCGCGGGACACGCCGTGGGCCTATTCAGGGCCGCGGTGTGCACCCGTGGAGTGGCTAAAGCGGTGGA
CTTTATCCCTGTGGAGAACCTAGAGACAACCATGAGATCCCCGGTGTTCACGGACAACTCCTCTCCACCA
GCAGTCACCCTGACGCACCCAATCACCAAAATCGATAGGGAGGTTCTCTACCAGGAGTTCGATGAGATGG
AAGAGTGCTCTCAGCACTATCCCTACGATGTGCCCGATTACGCTGGAGGCGGTGGAAGCGGCGGTACCGA
TGAGTTTCCCACCATGGTGTTTCCTTCTGGGCAGATCAGCCAGGCCTCGGCCTTGGCCCCGGCCCCTCCC
CAAGTCCTGCCCCAGGCTCCAGCCCCTGCCCCTGCTCCAGCCATGGTATCAGCTCTGGCCCAGGCCCCAG
CCCCTGTCCCAGTCCTAGCCCCAGGCCCTCCTCAGGCTGTGGCCCCACCTGCCCCCAAGCCCACCCAGGC
TGGGGAAGGAACGCTGTCAGAGGCCCTGCTGCAGCTGCAGTTTGATGATGAAGACCTGGGGGCCTTGCTT
GGCAACAGCACAGACCCAGCTGTGTTCACAGACCTGGCATCCGTCGACAACTCCGAGTTTCAGCAGCTGC
TGAACCAGGGCATACCTGTGGCCCCCCACACAACTGAGCCCATGCTGATGGAGTACCCTGAGGCTATAAC
TCGCCTAGTGACAGGGGCCCAGAGGCCCCCCGACCCAGCTCCTGCTCCACTGGGGGCCCCGGGGCTCCCC
AATGGCCTCCTTTCAGGAGATGAAGACTTCTCCTCCATTGCGGACATGGACTTCTCAGCCCTGCTGAGTC
AGATCAGCTCCCAATTGTAAGCGGCCGCGACTCTAGAGTCGACCTGCAGGCATGCAAGCTTGATATCAAG
CTTATCGATAATCAACCTCTGGATTACAAAATTTGTGAAAGATTGACTGGTATTCTTAACTATGTTGCTC
CTTTTACGCTATGTGGATACGCTGCTTTAATGCCTTTGTATCATGCTATTGCTTCCCGTATGGCTTTCAT
TTTCTCCTCCTTGTATAAATCCTGGTTGCTGTCTCTTTATGAGGAGTTGTGGCCCGTTGTCAGGCAACGT
GGCGTGGTGTGCACTGTGTTTGCTGACGCAACCCCCACTGGTTGGGGCATTGCCACCACCTGTCAGCTCC
TTTCCGGGACTTTCGCTTTCCCCCTCCCTATTGCCACGGCGGAACTCATCGCCGCCTGCCTTGCCCGCTG
CTGGACAGGGGCTCGGCTGTTGGGCACTGACAATTCCGTGGTGTTGTCGGGGAAATCATCGTCCTTTCCT
TGGCTGCTCGCCTGTGTTGCCACCTGGATTCTGCGCGGGACGTCCTTCTGCTACGTCCCTTCGGCCCTCA
ATCCAGCGGACCTTCCTTCCCGCGGCCTGCTGCCGGCTCTGCGGCCTCTTCCGCGTCTTCGCCTTCGCCC
TCAGACGAGTCGGATCTCCCTTTGGGCCGCCTCCCCGCATCGATACCGTCGACCTCGAGGGAATTAATTC
GAGCTCGGTACCTTTAAGACCAATGACTTACAAGGCAGCTGTAGATCTTAGCCACTTTTTAAAAGAAAAG
GGGGGACTGGAAGGGCTAATTCACTCCCAACGAAGACAAGATCTGCTTTTTGCTTGTACTGGGTCTCTCT
GGTTAGACCAGATCTGAGCCTGGGAGCTCTCTGGCTAACTAGGGAACCCACTGCTTAAGCCTCAATAAAG
CTTGCCTTGAGTGCTTCAAGTAGTGTGTGCCCGTCTGTTGTGTGACTCTGGTAACTAGAGATCCCTCAGA
CCCTTTTAGTCAGTGTGGAAAATCTCTAGCAGCATCTAGAATTAATTCCGTGTATTCTATAGTGTCACCT
AAATCGTATGTGTATGATACATAAGGTTATGTATTAATTGTAGCCGCGTTCTAACGACAATATGTACAAG
CCTAATTGTGTAGCATCTGGCTTACTGAAGCAGACCCTATCATCTCTCTCGTAAACTGCCGTCAGAGTCG
GTTTGGTTGGACGAACCTTCTGAGTTTCTGGTAACGCCGTCCCGCACCCGGAAATGGTCAGCGAACCAAT
CAGCAGGGTCATCGCTAGCCAGATCCTCTACGCCGGACGCATCGTGGCCGGCATCACCGGCGCCACAGGT
GCGGTTGCTGGCGCCTATATCGCCGACATCACCGATGGGGAAGATCGGGCTCGCCACTTCGGGCTCATGA
GCGCTTGTTTCGGCGTGGGTATGGTGGCAGGCCCCGTGGCCGGGGGACTGTTGGGCGCCATCTCCTTGCA
TGCACCATTCCTTGCGGCGGCGGTGCTCAACGGCCTCAACCTACTACTGGGCTGCTTCCTAATGCAGGAG
TCGCATAAGGGAGAGCGTCGAATGGTGCACTCTCAGTACAATCTGCTCTGATGCCGCATAGTTAAGCCAG
CCCCGACACCCGCCAACACCCGCTGACGCGCCCTGACGGGCTTGTCTGCTCCCGGCATCCGCTTACAGAC
AAGCTGTGACCGTCTCCGGGAGCTGCATGTGTCAGAGGTTTTCACCGTCATCACCGAAACGCGCGAGACG
AAAGGGCCTCGTGATACGCCTATTTTTATAGGTTAATGTCATGATAATAATGGTTTCTTAGACGTCAGGT
GGCACTTTTCGGGGAAATGTGCGCGGAACCCCTATTTGTTTATTTTTCTAAATACATTCAAATATGTATC
CGCTCATGAGACAATAACCCTGATAAATGCTTCAATAATATTGAAAAAGGAAGAGTATGAGTATTCAACA
TTTCCGTGTCGCCCTTATTCCCTTTTTTGCGGCATTTTGCCTTCCTGTTTTTGCTCACCCAGAAACGCTG
GTGAAAGTAAAAGATGCTGAAGATCAGTTGGGTGCACGAGTGGGTTACATCGAACTGGATCTCAACAGCG
GTAAGATCCTTGAGAGTTTTCGCCCCGAAGAACGTTTTCCAATGATGAGCACTTTTAAAGTTCTGCTATG
TGGCGCGGTATTATCCCGTATTGACGCCGGGCAAGAGCAACTCGGTCGCCGCATACACTATTCTCAGAAT
GACTTGGTTGAGTACTCACCAGTCACAGAAAAGCATCTTACGGATGGCATGACAGTAAGAGAATTATGCA
GTGCTGCCATAACCATGAGTGATAACACTGCGGCCAACTTACTTCTGACAACGATCGGAGGACCGAAGGA
GCTAACCGCTTTTTTGCACAACATGGGGGATCATGTAACTCGCCTTGATCGTTGGGAACCGGAGCTGAAT
GAAGCCATACCAAACGACGAGCGTGACACCACGATGCCTGTAGCAATGGCAACAACGTTGCGCAAACTAT
TAACTGGCGAACTACTTACTCTAGCTTCCCGGCAACAATTAATAGACTGGATGGAGGCGGATAAAGTTGC
AGGACCACTTCTGCGCTCGGCCCTTCCGGCTGGCTGGTTTATTGCTGATAAATCTGGAGCCGGTGAGCGT
GGGTCTCGCGGTATCATTGCAGCACTGGGGCCAGATGGTAAGCCCTCCCGTATCGTAGTTATCTACACGA
CGGGGAGTCAGGCAACTATGGATGAACGAAATAGACAGATCGCTGAGATAGGTGCCTCACTGATTAAGCA
TTGGTAACTGTCAGACCAAGTTTACTCATATATACTTTAGATTGATTTAAAACTTCATTTTTAATTTAAA
AGGATCTAGGTGAAGATCCTTTTTGATAATCTCATGACCAAAATCCCTTAACGTGAGTTTTCGTTCCACT
GAGCGTCAGACCCCGTAGAAAAGATCAAAGGATCTTCTTGAGATCCTTTTTTTCTGCGCGTAATCTGCTG
CTTGCAAACAAAAAAACCACCGCTACCAGCGGTGGTTTGTTTGCCGGATCAAGAGCTACCAACTCTTTTT
CCGAAGGTAACTGGCTTCAGCAGAGCGCAGATACCAAATACTGTTCTTCTAGTGTAGCCGTAGTTAGGCC
ACCACTTCAAGAACTCTGTAGCACCGCCTACATACCTCGCTCTGCTAATCCTGTTACCAGTGGCTGCTGC
CAGTGGCGATAAGTCGTGTCTTACCGGGTTGGACTCAAGACGATAGTTACCGGATAAGGCGCAGCGGTCG
GGCTGAACGGGGGGTTCGTGCACACAGCCCAGCTTGGAGCGAACGACCTACACCGAACTGAGATACCTAC
AGCGTGAGCTATGAGAAAGCGCCACGCTTCCCGAAGGGAGAAAGGCGGACAGGTATCCGGTAAGCGGCAG
GGTCGGAACAGGAGAGCGCACGAGGGAGCTTCCAGGGGGAAACGCCTGGTATCTTTATAGTCCTGTCGGG
TTTCGCCACCTCTGACTTGAGCGTCGATTTTTGTGATGCTCGTCAGGGGGGCGGAGCCTATGGAAAAACG
CCAGCAACGCGGCCTTTTTACGGTTCCTGGCCTTTTGCTGGCCTTTTGCTCACATGTTCTTTCCTGCGTT
ATCCCCTGATTCTGTGGATAACCGTATTACCGCCTTTGAGTGAGCTGATACCGCTCGCCGCAGCCGAACG
ACCGAGCGCAGCGAGTCAGTGAGCGAGGAAGCGGAAGAGCGCCCAATACGCAAACCGCCTCTCCCCGCGC
GTTGGCCGATTCATTAATGCAGCTGTGGAATGTGTGTCAGTTAGGGTGTGGAAAGTCCCCAGGCTCCCCA
GCAGGCAGAAGTATGCAAAGCATGCATCTCAATTAGTCAGCAACCAGGTGTGGAAAGTCCCCAGGCTCCC
CAGCAGGCAGAAGTATGCAAAGCATGCATCTCAATTAGTCAGCAACCATAGTCCCGCCCCTAACTCCGCC
CATCCCGCCCCTAACTCCGCCCAGTTCCGCCCATTCTCCGCCCCATGGCTGACTAATTTTTTTTATTTAT
GCAGAGGCCGAGGCCGCCTCGGCCTCTGAGCTATTCCAGAAGTAGTGAGGAGGCTTTTTTGGAGGCCTAG
GCTTTTGCAAAAAGCTTGGACACAAGACAGGCTTGCGAGATATGTTTGAGAATACCACTTTATCCCGCGT
CAGGGAGAGGCAGTGCGTAAAAAGACGCGGACTCATGTGAAATACTGGTTTTTAGTGCGCCAGATCTCTA
TAA
Features (pLannotate 1.2.2; 36 found; start..end, strand, type, name):
     68..187     +  CDS            gpt (fragment): XGPT_ECOLI - Also known as gpp, gxu. Experimental evidence at protein level: Swiss-Prot protein existence level 1. Purine salvage pathway enzyme that catalyzes the transfer of the ribosyl-5-phosphate group from 5-phospho-alpha-D-ribose 1- diphosphate (PRPP) to the N9 position of the 6-oxopurines guanine and xanthine to form the corresponding ribonucleotides GMP (guanosine 5'- monophosphate) and XMP (xanthosine 5'-monophosphate), with the release of PPi. To a lesser extent, also acts on hypoxanthine (PubMed:9100006, PubMed:3886014). Does not ribophosphorylate adenine (PubMed:3886014). From Esch
    187..522     +  CDS            gpt (fragment): XGPT_ECOLI - Also known as gpp, gxu. Experimental evidence at protein level: Swiss-Prot protein existence level 1. Purine salvage pathway enzyme that catalyzes the transfer of the ribosyl-5-phosphate group from 5-phospho-alpha-D-ribose 1- diphosphate (PRPP) to the N9 position of the 6-oxopurines guanine and xanthine to form the corresponding ribonucleotides GMP (guanosine 5'- monophosphate) and XMP (xanthosine 5'-monophosphate), with the release of PPi. To a lesser extent, also acts on hypoxanthine (PubMed:9100006, PubMed:3886014). Does not ribophosphorylate adenine (PubMed:3886014). From Esch
    617..922     +  CDS            frsA (fragment): FRSA_ECOLI - Also known as yafA. Experimental evidence at protein level: Swiss-Prot protein existence level 1. Catalyzes the hydrolysis of esters (PubMed:15808744). Displays esterase activity toward pNP-butyrate (PubMed:15808744). May stimulate mixed-acid fermentation by acting as a fermentation/respiration switch that down-regulates respiration and up- regulates fermentation rates (PubMed:15169777). From Escherichia coli (strain K12).
    926..1000    +  CDS            small t antigen (fragment): SV40 (simian virus 40) small t antigen
   1002..1067    +  intron         small t intron: SV40 (simian virus 40) small t antigen intron
   1197..1217    +  CDS            SV40 NLS: nuclear localization signal of SV40 (simian virus 40) large T antigen
   1536..1619    +  CDS            large T antigen (fragment): large T antigen from SV40 (simian virus 40)
   1642..1776    +  polyA_signal   SV40 poly(A) signal: SV40 polyadenylation signal
   1943..2272    +  CDS            nef (fragment): NEF_HV1BR - Experimental evidence at protein level: Swiss-Prot protein existence level 1. Extracellular Nef protein targets CD4(+) T-lymphocytes for apoptosis by interacting with CXCR4 surface receptors (PubMed:14990729). From Human immunodeficiency virus type 1 group M subtype B (isolate BRU/LAI) (HIV-1).
   2320..2577    +  LTR            5' LTR (truncated): truncated 5' long terminal repeat (LTR) from HIV-1
   2624..2749    +  misc_feature   HIV-1 Ψ: packaging signal of human immunodeficiency virus type 1
   2733..3071    +  CDS            HIV-1 gag (fragment): gag protein from human immunodeficiency virus 1; gag
   3246..3479    +  misc_feature   RRE: The Rev response element (RRE) of HIV-1 allows for Rev-dependent mRNA export from the nucleus to the cytoplasm.
   3856..3956    +  CDS            Rev (fragment): human immunodeficiency virus 1 (HIV-1) Rev protein; rev; enhances nuclear export of unspliced and incompletely spliced viral mRNAs
   3993..4110    +  misc_feature   cPPT/CTS: central polypurine tract and central termination sequence of HIV-1
   4147..4178    -  misc_feature   MCS (fragment): pBluescript multiple cloning site
   4180..4889    -  CDS            mCherry (fragment): monomeric derivative of DsRed fluorescent protein (Shaner et al., 2004) mammalian codon-optimized
   5436..5843    +  promoter       SFFV promoter: spleen focus-forming virus long terminal repeat (LTR) promoter
   6426..6491    +  CDS            3xFLAG: three tandem FLAG® epitope tags, followed by an enterokinase cleavage site
   6708..7286    +  CDS            POLG_HCV77 (fragment): Experimental evidence at protein level: Swiss-Prot protein existence level 1. [RNA-directed RNA polymerase]: RNA-dependent RNA polymerase that performs primer-template recognition and RNA synthesis during viral replication. From Hepatitis C virus genotype 1a (isolate H77) (HCV).
   7620..7991    +  CDS            RelA (p65) AD: transcriptional activation domain of human RelA, also known as p65 (O'Shea and Perkins, 2008)
   8011..8041    +  misc_feature   MCS (fragment): pUC18/19 multiple cloning site
   8042..8060    +  misc_feature   MCS (fragment): pBluescript multiple cloning site
   8060..8648    +  misc_feature   WPRE: woodchuck hepatitis virus posttranscriptional regulatory element
   8649..8671    +  misc_feature   MCS (fragment): pBluescript multiple cloning site
   8688..8756    +  CDS            nef (fragment): NEF_HV1Z2 - Experimental evidence at protein level: Swiss-Prot protein existence level 1. Extracellular Nef protein targets CD4(+) T-lymphocytes for apoptosis by interacting with CXCR4 surface receptors. From Human immunodeficiency virus type 1 group M subtype D (isolate Z2/CDC-Z34) (HIV-1).
   8758..8991    +  LTR            3' LTR (ΔU3): self-inactivating 3' long terminal repeat (LTR) from HIV-1
   9016..9034    -  promoter       SP6 promoter: promoter for bacteriophage SP6 RNA polymerase
   9262..9541    +  CDS            TcR (fragment): tetracycline efflux protein; tet; confers resistance to tetracycline
   9542..9590    -  misc_feature   bom (fragment): basis of mobility region from pBR322
   9692..9727    -  CDS            rop (fragment): Rop protein, which maintains plasmids at low copy number; rop
   9822..9926    +  promoter       AmpR promoter: bla
   9927..10787   +  CDS            AmpR: β-lactamase; bla; confers resistance to ampicillin, carbenicillin, and related antibiotics
  10958..11546   +  rep_origin     ori: high-copy-number ColE1/pMB1/pBR322/pUC origin of replication
  11729..11785   +  CDS            lacI (fragment): lac repressor; lacI; The lac repressor binds to the lac operator to inhibit transcription in E. coli. This inhibition can be relieved by adding lactose or isopropyl-β-D-thiogalactopyranoside (IPTG).
  11792..12121   +  promoter       SV40 promoter: SV40 enhancer and early promoter
