[The description below was written by a language model from this plasmid's Addgene catalogue record and pLannotate feature annotations shown in this document.]
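Description:
pMN-334 is a lentiviral transfer plasmid built on the pHR backbone for stable integration of a single-vector, drug-inducible synthetic transcription circuit into mammalian cells. It is propagated in E. coli through a ColE1/pUC-type origin with ampicillin selection (AmpR under its own promoter). The annotated HIV-1 elements are a truncated 5' LTR, the Ψ packaging signal with a gag fragment, the RRE for Rev-dependent nuclear export, cPPT/CTS, a WPRE downstream of the payload to boost transcript expression, and a ΔU3 self-inactivating 3' LTR. Outside the LTRs the table picks up backbone remnants (gpt, frsA, SV40 small t/large T, TcR, rop and lacI fragments, an SV40 promoter and poly(A) signal) that appear to be vestigial rather than functional payload.

Between the LTRs are two modules. In the forward orientation, the SFFV promoter constitutively drives a synthetic zinc finger transcription regulator (synZiFTR) composed of the ZF10 DNA-binding domain, a hepatitis C virus NS3 protease domain (annotated as an HCV polyprotein fragment) and the human RelA/p65 activation domain; a 3xFLAG tag is annotated near the start of this coding region. Upstream and on the opposite strand sits the reporter: eight ZF10 binding sites and a ybTATA minimal promoter controlling mCherry. The binding sites and minimal promoter are given in the catalogue entry but not annotated in the feature table. Inverting the reporter separates its transcription from that of the viral genome and the SFFV unit. The record calls the regulator inducible but does not name an inducer. In designs of this type, NS3 normally cleaves the fusion, and an NS3 protease inhibitor preserves the intact activator, which switches on mCherry. The construct is used to test inducible synZiFTR gene control in engineered human cells.
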