Addgene plasmid #195468: pMN-334
Purpose: Lentiviral Integratable Inducible synZiFTR ZF10 + Reporter
Depositing lab: Ahmad Khalil. Depositing organization: Boston University Main Campus. Publication: Multidimensional control of therapeutic human cell function with synthetic gene circuits. Li HS, Israni DV, Gagnon KA, Gan KA, Raymond MH, Sander JD, Roybal KT, Joung JK, Wong WW, Khalil AS. Science. 2022 Dec 16;378(6625):1227-1234. doi: 10.1126/science.ade0156. Epub 2022 Dec 15. PubMed 36520914.
Backbone
  Vector backbone: pHR
  Vector type: Mammalian Expression, Lentiviral
Growth in bacteria
  Bacterial resistance: Ampicillin, 100 μg/mL
  Growth temperature: 37°C
  Growth strain: NEB Stable
  Copy number: Unknown
Gene/Insert
  Gene/Insert name: inverted[8X ZF10 BS - ybTATA - mCherry] - pSFFV - ZF10 - NS3 - p65
  Species: Synthetic
  Cloning method: Gibson Cloning
Terms and licenses: Academic/Nonprofit Terms; Industry Terms: Not Available to Industry
How to cite: pMN-334 was a gift from Ahmad Khalil (Addgene plasmid # 195468 ; http://n2t.net/addgene:195468 ; RRID:Addgene_195468)
